Addgene plasmid #157238: pD649-HAsp-KIR2DS5-COMP5AP-AviTag-9xHis
Purpose: Mammalian expression of cell-surface protein extracellular domain fused to COMP5AP-AviTag-9xHis. Protein is secreted from cells.
Depositing lab: Chris Garcia. Depositing organization: Stanford University. Publication: A Human IgSF Cell-Surface Interactome Reveals a Complex Network of Protein-Protein Interactions. Wojtowicz WM, Vielmetter J, Fernandes RA, Siepe DH, Eastman CL, Chisholm GB, Cox S, Klock H, Anderson PW, Rue SM, Miller JJ, Glaser SM, Bragstad ML, Vance J, Lam AW, Lesley SA, Zinn K, Garcia KC. Cell. 2020 Aug 20;182(4):1027-1043.e17. doi: 10.1016/j.cell.2020.07.025. PubMed 32822567.
Backbone
  Vector backbone: pD649
  Backbone size w/o insert (bp): 7153
  Vector type: Mammalian Expression
Growth in bacteria
  Bacterial resistance: Ampicillin, 100 μg/mL
  Growth temperature: 37°C
  Growth strain: DH5alpha
  Copy number: High Copy
Gene/Insert
  Gene/Insert name: KIR2DS5 (alt name: KI2S5)
  Species: H. sapiens (human)
  Insert size (bp): 672
  Entrez Gene: KIR2DS5 (a.k.a. CD158G, NKAT9)
  Promoter: CMV/SP6
  Tag / fusion protein: COMP5AP-AviTag-9xHis (C terminal on backbone)
  Cloning method: Restriction Enzyme; 5′ cloning site GCGGCCGC (not destroyed); 3′ cloning site GGCGCGCC (not destroyed)
  Sequencing primers: 5′ ATTTAGGTGACACTATAG; 3′ CGTCGCACTCCATCACGGTG
Resource information
  A portion of this plasmid was derived from a plasmid made by: synthesis by ThermoFisher
Terms and licenses: Academic/Nonprofit Terms; Industry Terms: Not Available to Industry
Depositor comments: Some plasmids in this collection may have an IS4-like element ISVsa5 family transposase upstream of the CMV promoter.
How to cite: pD649-HAsp-KIR2DS5-COMP5AP-AviTag-9xHis was a gift from Chris Garcia (Addgene plasmid # 157238 ; http://n2t.net/addgene:157238 ; RRID:Addgene_157238)
