[The description below was written by a language model from this plasmid's Addgene catalogue record and pLannotate feature annotations shown in this document.]
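Description:
pD649-HAsp-KIR2DS5-COMP5AP-AviTag-9xHis is a mammalian expression plasmid built on the pD649 backbone for producing a secreted, multimerised form of the extracellular domain of human KIR2DS5 (CD158G), an activating natural killer cell receptor that recognises C2 epitopes of HLA-C. It is maintained in E. coli through a high-copy ColE1/pUC-type origin and selected with ampicillin via the β-lactamase gene. A partial f1 origin and small remnants of KanR, lacZα and an rrnB terminator are also annotated, but only as fragments.

Expression is driven by the CMV enhancer and immediate early promoter, followed by a fragment of CMV intron A and an SP6 promoter that also serves as a sequencing primer site. The name indicates an HA signal peptide ("HAsp"), although the automated annotation labels the leader region as a fragment of an immunoglobulin heavy-chain signal sequence. Either way, it directs the fusion into the secretory pathway. The 672 bp KIR2DS5 ectodomain sits between retained NotI and AscI sites, so the ectodomain can be exchanged across the collection. It is fused at its C terminus to the coiled-coil pentamerisation region of rat COMP, human placental alkaline phosphatase, an AviTag for enzymatic biotinylation and a polyhistidine tag (9xHis by name, annotated as 8xHis), ending at a bGH polyadenylation signal. Pentamerisation raises avidity for weak receptor–ligand contacts, and alkaline phosphatase gives an enzymatic readout of binding.

A separate SV40/EM7-driven cassette carries a puromycin resistance gene (annotated as a fragment) with an SV40 poly(A) signal, potentially allowing selection in mammalian cells. The construct belongs to a set made for screening protein–protein interactions among human IgSF cell-surface proteins. The depositor notes that some plasmids in the set may carry an IS4-like transposase upstream of the CMV promoter; no such element is annotated here.
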