Features (pLannotate 1.2.2; 24 found; start..end, strand, type, name):
    119..143     -  CDS            KanR (fragment): aminoglycoside phosphotransferase; aph(3')-Ia; confers resistance to kanamycin
    254..842     +  rep_origin     ori: high-copy-number ColE1/pMB1/pBR322/pUC origin of replication
   1067..1084    +  terminator     rrnB T2 terminator (fragment): transcription terminator T2 from the E. coli rrnB gene
   1109..1128    -  CDS            lacZα (fragment): LacZα fragment of β-galactosidase; lacZ fragment
   1584..1600    +  protein_bind   lac operator: The lac repressor binds to the lac operator to inhibit transcription in E. coli. This inhibition can be relieved by adding lactose or isopropyl-β-D-thiogalactopyranoside (IPTG). lac repressor encoded by lacI
   1843..2146    +  enhancer       CMV enhancer: human cytomegalovirus immediate early enhancer
   2147..2350    +  promoter       CMV promoter: human cytomegalovirus (CMV) immediate early promoter
   2486..2529    +  intron         CMV intron (fragment): modified intron A from human cytomegalovirus
   2581..2599    +  promoter       SP6 promoter: promoter for bacteriophage SP6 RNA polymerase
   2603..2640    +  CDS            IgH signal sequence (fragment): signal sequence from the mouse immunoglobulin heavy chain variable region
   2722..3420    +  CDS            KIR2DS5 (fragment): KI2S5_HUMAN - Also known as CD158G, NKAT9. Experimental evidence at protein level: Swiss-Prot protein existence level 1. Activating natural killer (NK) receptor that recognizes C2 epitopes of HLA-C alleles. Bridging the innate and adaptive immune systems, NK cells express a number of cell surface receptors which either inhibit or stimulate their cytotoxicity (PubMed:28685972, PubMed:18624290, PubMed:18682925). Able to activate NK cells citotoxicity and cytokine production such as IFNG (PubMed:18624290, PubMed:24269691). Receptor functions are attenuated even lost in some alleles, such as KIR2D
   3517..3696    +  CDS            Comp (fragment): COMP_RAT - Experimental evidence at protein level: Swiss-Prot protein existence level 1. May play a role in the structural integrity of cartilage via its interaction with other extracellular matrix proteins such as the collagens and fibronectin. Can mediate the interaction of chondrocytes with the cartilage extracellular matrix through interaction with cell surface integrin receptors. Could play a role in the pathogenesis of osteoarthritis. Potent suppressor of apoptosis in both primary chondrocytes and transformed cells. Suppresses apoptosis by blocking the activation of caspase-3 and by indu
   3684..5136    +  CDS            SEAP (fragment): secreted alkaline phosphatase from human placenta The natural enzyme has a C-terminal transmembrane sequence that is replaced by a GPI anchor.
   5161..5202    +  CDS            AviTag™ (fragment): peptide tag that allows for enzymatic biotinylation
   5206..5229    +  CDS            8xHis: 8xHis affinity tag
   5375..5486    +  polyA_signal   bGH poly(A) signal: bovine growth hormone polyadenylation signal
   5487..5595    +  rep_origin     f1 ori (fragment): f1 bacteriophage origin of replication; arrow indicates direction of (+) strand synthesis
   5609..5938    +  promoter       SV40 promoter: SV40 enhancer and early promoter
   5986..6033    +  promoter       EM7 promoter: synthetic bacterial promoter&nbsp
   6052..6651    +  CDS            PuroR (fragment): puromycin N-acetyltransferase; pac from Streptomyces; confers resistance to puromycin
   6661..6786    +  CDS            ble (fragment): BLE_KLEPN - Experimental evidence at protein level: Swiss-Prot protein existence level 1. Binding protein with a strong affinity to the bleomycin family of antibiotics. Binds to CL990; an antimitotic-antibiotic compound. From Klebsiella pneumoniae.
   6781..6902    +  polyA_signal   SV40 poly(A) signal: SV40 polyadenylation signal
   6955..7815    -  CDS            AmpR: β-lactamase; bla; confers resistance to ampicillin, carbenicillin, and related antibiotics
   7818..89      -  promoter       AmpR promoter (fragment) (across the origin): bla
>Addgene plasmid #157238 | pD649-HAsp-KIR2DS5-COMP5AP-AviTag-9xHis | depositor full sequence | sequence record 303585 | Full Sequence
TTTCAATATTATTGAAGCATTTATCAGGGTTATTGTCTCATGAGCGGATACATATTTGAATGTATTTAGA
AAAATAAACAAATAGGGGTCAGTGTTACAACCAATTAACCAATTCTGAACATTATCGCGAGCCCATTTAT
ACCTGAATATGGCTCATAACACCCCTTGCTCATGACCAAAATCCCTTAACGTGAGTTACGCGCGCGTCGT
TCCACTGAGCGTCAGACCCCGTAGAAAAGATCAAAGGATCTTCTTGAGATCCTTTTTTTCTGCGCGTAAT
CTGCTGCTTGCAAACAAAAAAACCACCGCTACCAGCGGTGGTTTGTTTGCCGGATCAAGAGCTACCAACT
CTTTTTCCGAAGGTAACTGGCTTCAGCAGAGCGCAGATACCAAATACTGTTCTTCTAGTGTAGCCGTAGT
TAGCCCACCACTTCAAGAACTCTGTAGCACCGCCTACATACCTCGCTCTGCTAATCCTGTTACCAGTGGC
TGCTGCCAGTGGCGATAAGTCGTGTCTTACCGGGTTGGACTCAAGACGATAGTTACCGGATAAGGCGCAG
CGGTCGGGCTGAACGGGGGGTTCGTGCACACAGCCCAGCTTGGAGCGAACGACCTACACCGAACTGAGAT
ACCTACAGCGTGAGCTATGAGAAAGCGCCACGCTTCCCGAAGGGAGAAAGGCGGACAGGTATCCGGTAAG
CGGCAGGGTCGGAACAGGAGAGCGCACGAGGGAGCTTCCAGGGGGAAACGCCTGGTATCTTTATAGTCCT
GTCGGGTTTCGCCACCTCTGACTTGAGCGTCGATTTTTGTGATGCTCGTCAGGGGGGCGGAGCCTATGGA
AAAACGCCAGCAACGCGGCCTTTTTACGGTTCCTGGCCTTTTGCTGGCCTTTTGCTCACATGTTCTTTCC
TGCGTTATCCCCTGATTCTGTGGATAACCGTATTACCGCCTTTGAGTGAGCTGATACCGCTCGCCGCAGC
CGAACGACCGAGCGCAGCGAGTCAGTGAGCGAGGAAGCGGAAGGCGAGAGTAGGGAACTGCCAGGCATCA
AACTAAGCAGAAGGCCCCTGACGGATGGCCTTTTTGCGTTTCTACAAACTCTTTCTGTGTTGTAAAACGA
CGGCCAGTCTTAAGCTCGGGCCCCCTGGGCGGTTCTGATAACGAGTAATCGTTAATCCGCAAATAACGTA
AAAACCCGCTTCGGCGGGTTTTTTTATGGGGGGAGTTTAGGGAAAGAGCATTTGTCAGAATATTTAAGGG
CGCCTGTCACTTTGCTTGATATATGAGAATTATTTAACCTTATAAATGAGAAAAAAGCAACGCACTTTAA
ATAAGATACGTTGCTTTTTCGATTGATGAACACCTATAATTAAACTATTCATCTATTATTTATGATTTTT
TGTATATACAATATTTCTAGTTTGTTAAAGAGAATTAAGAAAATAAATCTCGAAAATAATAAAGGGAAAA
TCAGTTTTTGATATCAAAATTATACATGTCAACGATAATACAAAATATAATACAAACTATAAGATGTTAT
CAGTATTTATTATCATTTAGAATAAATTTTGTGTCGCCCTTAATTGTGAGCGGATAACAATTACGAGCTT
CATGCACAGTGGCGTTGACTCAATATTGGCCATTAGCCATATTATTCATTGGTTATATAGCATAAATCAA
TATTGGCTATTGGCCATTGCATACGTTGTATCTATATCATAATATGTACATTTATATTGGCTCATGTCCA
ATATGACCGCCATGTTGGCATTGATTATTGACTAGTTATTAATAGTAATCAATTACGGGGTCATTAGTTC
ATAGCCCATATATGGAGTTCCGCGTTACATAACTTACGGTAAATGGCCCGCCTGGCTGACCGCCCAACGA
CCCCCGCCCATTGACGTCAATAATGACGTATGTTCCCATAGTAACGCCAATAGGGACTTTCCATTGACGT
CAATGGGTGGAGTATTTACGGTAAACTGCCCACTTGGCAGTACATCAAGTGTATCATATGCCAAGTACGC
CCCCTATTGACGTCAATGACGGTAAATGGCCCGCCTGGCATTATGCCCAGTACATGACCTTATGGGACTT
TCCTACTTGGCAGTACATCTACGTATTAGTCATCGCTATTACCATGGTGATGCGGTTTTGGCAGTACATC
AATGGGCGTGGATAGCGGTTTGACTCACGGGGATTTCCAAGTCTCCACCCCATTGACGTCAATGGGAGTT
TGTTTTGGCACCAAAATCAACGGGACTTTCCAAAATGTCGTAACAACTCCGCCCCATTGACGCAAATGGG
CGGTAGGCGTGTACGGTGGGAGGTCTATATAAGCAGAGCTCGTTTAGTGAACCGTCAGATCGCCTGGAGA
CGCCATCCACGCTGTTTTGACCTCCATAGAAGACACCGGGACCGATCCAGCCTCCGCGGCCGGGAACGGT
GCATTGGAACGCGGATTCCCCGTGCCAAGAGTGACGTAAGTACCGCCTATAGAGTCTATAGGCCCACCCC
CTTGGCTTCGTTAGAACGCGGCTACAATTAATACATAACCTTATGTATCATACACATACGATTTAGGTGA
CACTATAGAATAACATCCACTTTGCCTTTCTCTCCACAGGTGTCCACTCCCAGGTCCAACTGCACCTCGG
TTCTATCGAAAACGCGCCTGCTAGCGCCACCATGAAGACCATCATTGCCCTGAGCTACATCTTCTGCCTG
GTGTTCGCTGCGGCCGCCCATGAGGGCTTTAGAAGAAAGCCTTCTCTGCTGGCTCACCCCGGACCTCTGG
TCAAGTCTGAAGAGACAGTGATCCTGCAGTGTTGGAGCGACGTGATGTTCGAGCACTTCCTGCTGCACAG
AGAGGGCACCTTCAATCACACCCTGAGACTGATCGGCGAGCACATCGATGGCGTGTCCAAGGGCAATTTC
AGCATCGGCAGAATGACCCAGGATCTGGCCGGCACCTACAGATGTTACGGCTCTGTGACACACAGCCCCT
ACCAGCTGTCTGCCCCTAGCGATCCTCTGGATATCGTGATCACCGGCCTGTACGAGAAGCCTAGTCTGCC
TGCTCAGCCTGGACCTACAGTTCTGGCTGGCGAAAGCGTGACCCTGAGCTGTAGCAGCAGATCCAGCTAC
GACATGTACCACCTGAGTAGAGAGGGCGAAGCCCACGAAAGAAGGCTGCCTGCCGGACCTAAAGTGAACA
GAACCTTCCAGGCCGACTCTCCTCTGGACCCTGCTACACATGGCGGCGCTTACAGATGCTTCGGCAGCTT
CAGAGACAGCCCTTACGAGTGGTCCAAGAGCAGCGATCCACTGCTGGTGTCTGTGACCGGCAACAGCAGC
AATAGCTGGCCTTCTCCAACCGAGCCTAGCAGCGAGACAGGCAACCCCAGACATCTGCATGGCGCGCCGG
AAGATCAAGTTGATCCAAGATTGATTGATGGCAAGGGCGGATCTCTGGAGGTGCTGTTCCAGGGACCAGG
CGGAAGCGGCAATCCCGGCGGCGATCTGGCCCCCCAGATGCTGCGCGAGCTGCAGGAGACCAATGCCGCC
CTGCAGGACGTGCGCGAGCTGCTGCGCCACCGCGTGAAGGAGATCACCTTCCTGAAGAACACCGTGATGG
AGTGCGACGCCTGCGGTATGCAGCCCTCTAGAGGCTCCGGCTCCATCATCCCAGTTGAGGAGGAGAACCC
GGACTTCTGGAACCGCGAGGCAGCCGAGGCCCTGGGTGCCGCCAAGAAGCTGCAGCCTGCACAGACAGCC
GCCAAGAACCTCATCATCTTCCTGGGCGATGGGATGGGGGTGTCTACGGTGACAGCTGCCAGGATCCTAA
AAGGGCAGAAGAAGGACAAACTGGGGCCTGAGATACCCCTGGCCATGGACCGCTTCCCATATGTGGCTCT
GTCCAAGACATACAATGTAGACAAACATGTGCCAGACAGTGGAGCCACAGCCACGGCCTACCTGTGCGGG
GTCAAGGGCAACTTCCAGACCATTGGCTTGAGTGCAGCCGCCCGCTTTAACCAGTGCAACACGACACGCG
GCAACGAGGTCATCTCCGTGATGAATCGGGCCAAGAAAGCAGGGAAGTCAGTGGGAGTGGTAACCACCAC
ACGAGTGCAGCACGCCTCGCCAGCCGGCACCTACGCCCACACGGTGAACCGCAACTGGTACTCGGACGCC
GACGTGCCTGCCTCGGCCCGCCAGGAGGGGTGCCAGGACATCGCTACGCAGCTCATCTCCAACATGGACA
TTGACGTGATCCTAGGTGGAGGCCGAAAGTACATGTTTCGCATGGGAACCCCAGACCCTGAGTACCCAGA
TGACTACAGCCAAGGTGGGACCAGGCTGGACGGGAAGAATCTGGTGCAGGAATGGCTGGCGAAGCGCCAG
GGTGCCCGGTATGTGTGGAACCGCACTGAGCTCATGCAGGCTTCCCTGGACCCGTCTGTGACCCATCTCA
TGGGTCTCTTTGAGCCTGGAGACATGAAATACGAGATCCACCGAGACTCCACACTGGACCCCTCCCTGAT
GGAGATGACAGAGGCTGCCCTGCGCCTGCTGAGCAGGAACCCCCGCGGCTTCTTCCTCTTCGTGGAGGGT
GGTCGCATCGACCATGGTCATCATGAAAGCAGGGCTTACCGGGCACTGACTGAGACGATCATGTTCGACG
ACGCCATTGAGAGGGCGGGCCAGCTCACCAGCGAGGAGGACACGCTGAGCCTCGTCACTGCCGACCACTC
CCACGTCTTCTCCTTCGGAGGCTACCCCCTGCGAGGGAGCTCCATCTTCGGGCTGGCCCCTGGCAAGGCC
CGGGACAGGAAGGCCTACACGGTCCTCCTATACGGAAACGGTCCAGGCTATGTGCTCAAGGACGGCGCCC
GGCCGGATGTTACCGAGAGCGAGAGCGGGAGCCCCGAGTATCGGCAGCAGTCAGCAGTGCCCCTGGACGA
AGAGACCCACGCAGGCGAGGACGTGGCGGTGTTCGCGCGCGGCCCGCAGGCGCACCTGGTTCACGGCGTG
CAGGAGCAGACCTTCATAGCGCACGTCATGGCCTTCGCCGCCTGCCTGGAGCCCTACACCGCCTGCGACC
TGGCGCCCCCCGCCGGCACCACCGACGCCGCGCACCCGGGTGGCGGAGGACTGAACGACATCTTCGAGGC
TCAGAAAATCGAATGGCACGAACATCACCATCACCATCACCATCACCATTAAGGCCGGCCTGTAGTCACT
GGCACAACGCGTTACCCGGTAAGCCAATCGGGTATACACGGTCGTCATACTGCAGACAGGGTTCTTCTAC
TTTGCAAGATAGTCTTGAGTAGTAAAATAAATAGATAGAGAAAATCAGCCTCGACTGTGCCTTCTAGTTG
CCAGCCATCTGTTGTTTGCCCCTCCCCCGTGCCTTCCTTGACCCTGGAAGGTGCCACTCCCACTGTCCTT
TCCTAATAAAATGAGGAAATTGCATCACAACACTCAACCCTATCTCGGTCTATTCTTTTGATTTATAAGG
GATTTTGCCGATTTCGGCCTATTGGTTAAAAAATGAGCTGATTTAACAAAAATTTAACGCGAATTAATTC
TGTGGAATGTGTGTCAGTTAGGGTGTGGAAAGTCCCCAGGCTCCCCAGCAGGCAGAAGTATGCAAAGCAT
GCATCTCAATTAGTCAGCAACCAGGTGTGGAAAGTCCCCAGGCTCCCCAGCAGGCAGAAGTATGCAAAGC
ATGCATCTCAATTAGTCAGCAACCATAGTCCCGCCCCTAACTCCGCCCATCCCGCCCCTAACTCCGCCCA
GTTCCGCCCATTCTCCGCCCCATGGCTGACTAATTTTTTTTATTTATGCAGAGGCCGAGGCCGCCTCTGC
CTCTGAGCTATTCCAGAAGTAGTGAGGAGGCTTTTTTGGAGGCCTAGGCTTTTGCAAAAAGCTCCCGGGA
GCTTGTATATCCATTTTCGGATCTGATCAGCACGTGTTGACAATTAATCATCGGCATAGTATATCGGCAT
AGTATAATACGACAAGGTGAGGAACTAAACCATGACCGAGTACAAGCCCACGGTGCGCCTCGCCACCCGC
GACGACGTCCCCAGGGCCGTACGCACCCTCGCCGCCGCGTTCGCCGACTACCCCGCCACGCGCCACACCG
TCGATCCGGACCGCCACATCGAGCGGGTCACCGAGCTGCAAGAACTCTTCCTCACGCGCGTCGGGCTCGA
CATCGGCAAGGTGTGGGTCGCGGACGACGGCGCCGCGGTGGCGGTCTGGACCACGCCGGAGAGCGTCGAA
GCGGGGGCGGTGTTCGCCGAGATCGGCCCGCGCATGGCCGAGTTGAGCGGTTCCCGGCTGGCCGCGCAGC
AACAGATGGAAGGCCTCCTGGCGCCGCACCGGCCCAAGGAGCCCGCGTGGTTCCTGGCCACCGTCGGCGT
CTCGCCCGACCACCAGGGCAAGGGTCTGGGCAGCGCCGTCGTGCTCCCCGGAGTGGAGGCGGCCGAGCGC
GCCGGGGTGCCCGCCTTCCTGGAGACATCCGCGCCCCGCAACCTCCCCTTCTACGAGCGGCTCGGCTTCA
CCGTCACCGCCGACGTCGAGGTGCCCGAAGGACCGCGCACCTGGTGCATGACCCGCAAGCCCGGTGCCTG
ACACGTGCTACGAGATTTCGATTCCACCGCCGCCTTCTATGAAAGGTTGGGCTTCGGAATCGTTTTCCGG
GACGCCGGCTGGATGATCCTCCAGCGCGGGGATCTCATGCTGGAGTTCTTCGCCCACCCCAACTTGTTTA
TTGCAGCTTATAATGGTTACAAATAAAGCAATAGCATCACAAATTTCACAAATAAAGCATTTTTTTCACT
GCATTCTAGTTGTGGTTTGTCCAAACTCATCAATGTATCTTATCATGTCTGTATACCGTCGACCTCTAGC
TAGAGCTTGGCGTAATCATGGTCATTACCAATGCTTAATCAGTGAGGCACCTATCTCAGCGATCTGTCTA
TTTCGTTCATCCATAGTTGCCTGACTCCCCGTCGTGTAGATAACTACGATACGGGAGGGCTTACCATCTG
GCCCCAGCGCTGCGATGATACCGCGAGAACCACGCTCACCGGCTCCGGATTTATCAGCAATAAACCAGCC
AGCCGGAAGGGCCGAGCGCAGAAGTGGTCCTGCAACTTTATCCGCCTCCATCCAGTCTATTAATTGTTGC
CGGGAAGCTAGAGTAAGTAGTTCGCCAGTTAATAGTTTGCGCAACGTTGTTGCCATCGCTACAGGCATCG
TGGTGTCACGCTCGTCGTTTGGTATGGCTTCATTCAGCTCCGGTTCCCAACGATCAAGGCGAGTTACATG
ATCCCCCATGTTGTGCAAAAAAGCGGTTAGCTCCTTCGGTCCTCCGATCGTTGTCAGAAGTAAGTTGGCC
GCAGTGTTATCACTCATGGTTATGGCAGCACTGCATAATTCTCTTACTGTCATGCCATCCGTAAGATGCT
TTTCTGTGACTGGTGAGTACTCAACCAAGTCATTCTGAGAATAGTGTATGCGGCGACCGAGTTGCTCTTG
CCCGGCGTCAATACGGGATAATACCGCGCCACATAGCAGAACTTTAAAAGTGCTCATCATTGGAAAACGT
TCTTCGGGGCGAAAACTCTCAAGGATCTTACCGCTGTTGAGATCCAGTTCGATGTAACCCACTCGTGCAC
CCAACTGATCTTCAGCATCTTTTACTTTCACCAGCGTTTCTGGGTGAGCAAAAACAGGAAGGCAAAATGC
CGCAAAAAAGGGAATAAGGGCGACACGGAAATGTTGAATACTCATATTCTTCCTT
