>Addgene plasmid #157238 | pD649-HAsp-KIR2DS5-COMP5AP-AviTag-9xHis | depositor partial sequence | sequence record 303586 | insert (extracellular domain)
CATGAGGGCTTTAGAAGAAAGCCTTCTCTGCTGGCTCACCCCGGACCTCTGGTCAAGTCTGAAGAGACAG
TGATCCTGCAGTGTTGGAGCGACGTGATGTTCGAGCACTTCCTGCTGCACAGAGAGGGCACCTTCAATCA
CACCCTGAGACTGATCGGCGAGCACATCGATGGCGTGTCCAAGGGCAATTTCAGCATCGGCAGAATGACC
CAGGATCTGGCCGGCACCTACAGATGTTACGGCTCTGTGACACACAGCCCCTACCAGCTGTCTGCCCCTA
GCGATCCTCTGGATATCGTGATCACCGGCCTGTACGAGAAGCCTAGTCTGCCTGCTCAGCCTGGACCTAC
AGTTCTGGCTGGCGAAAGCGTGACCCTGAGCTGTAGCAGCAGATCCAGCTACGACATGTACCACCTGAGT
AGAGAGGGCGAAGCCCACGAAAGAAGGCTGCCTGCCGGACCTAAAGTGAACAGAACCTTCCAGGCCGACT
CTCCTCTGGACCCTGCTACACATGGCGGCGCTTACAGATGCTTCGGCAGCTTCAGAGACAGCCCTTACGA
GTGGTCCAAGAGCAGCGATCCACTGCTGGTGTCTGTGACCGGCAACAGCAGCAATAGCTGGCCTTCTCCA
ACCGAGCCTAGCAGCGAGACAGGCAACCCCAGACATCTGCAT
